>Addgene plasmid #215270 | GB4665 | addgene full sequence | sequence record 440535 | Addgene NGS Result
GGAGTGGCTATTGTTGTTATCATCAAAATCTATATTGATACTATTATACTCGATATGTTATAGACTTTAT
TAAAAAAAACTTTGTTTGTTTGCAGAAAGTGGATTTTTAATCAAATTTAATTGTGATGATTACAATGTCA
ATTGGTTATGCAAGATATTAATTAATATGTTTAAGATTTTTCACTTTTAATAAGTAAAATAAAATACGTC
AAAAAAATTTCCTAAAGATAATGCCAAAAAGGTTAAATTATAGAAATTAAACTAAAATATATTAAAAGTT
GACTTAAAAATGCAATGTTGACCACCGACCTAGGGGAAAACAAATTTACCGTATCTGGGATAGAATCTCT
TCTGTATCATCTCAGATAAAGATTACTACATAAACACACTTTACAGTTTTACGACGCCCAAAATTCAATT
CCCGGAGATTAAAAACCCTAAAACAAACACTGGCGATTCGATTTTCCCTCCCAATTCAAATCATCTCTTA
ATCTTCTTCTTCTCACTATCCTCTCAAATTCGCCGCCGATCTTCCATCAATTTTGATTTCTCGCACCGAA
ATTTCGACTTTTCATCTCCTATCGACGAAACCCTAATTTTTCACACTCCAGAAATCGAACTTTGACGACG
ATGTTAATGGCTAAACCCCGCTGTCAGGAGTCTCAATGGTAACTTTACTCTTTATTTAACCATACATTTT
TTTTTATTTTTTTCACTTTGTTCTTCATCCACTATTGTTCTTTGTTCATCTTGAACAAAAGCTCCCTCCT
TCTTTGTTCTTCATCCACCATTGTTCTTCATCAATCATTTCGCTGTCAGGAGAGCGATCAGCTTGCATGC
CGGTCGATCTAGTAACATAGATGACACCGCGCGCGATAATTTATCCTAGTTTGCGCGCTATATTTTGTTT
TCTATCGCGTATTAAATGTATAATTGCGGGACTCTAATCATAAAAACCCATCTCATAAATAACGTCATGC
ATTACATGTTAATTATTACATGCTTAACGTAATTCAACAGAAATTATATGATAATCATGGCAAGACCGGC
AACAGGATTCAATCTTAAGAAACTTTATTGCCAAATGTTTGAACGATCTGCTTGACTCTAGCTAGAGTCC
GAACCCCAGAGTCCCGCTCAGAAGAACTCGTCAAGAAGGCGATAGAAGGCTATGCGCTGCGAATCGGGAG
CGGCGATACCGTAAAGCACGAGGAAGCGGTCAGCCCATTCGCCGCCAAGCTCTTCAGCAATATCACGGGT
AGCCAACGCTATGTCCTGATAGCGGTCCGCCACACCCAGCCGGCCACAGTCGATGAATCCAGAAAAGCGG
CCATTTTCCACCATGATATTCGGCAAGCAGGCGTCGCCGTGGGTCACGACGAGATCCTCGCCGTCGGGCA
TCCGCGCCTTGAGCCTGGCGAACAGTTCGGCTGGCGCGAGCCCCTGATGCTCTTCGTCCAGATCATCCTG
ATCGACAAGACCGGCTTCCATCCGAGTACGTGCTCGCTCGATGCGGTGTTTCGCTTGGTGGTCGAATGGG
CAGGTAGCCGGATCAAGCGTATGCAGCCGCCGCATTGCATCAGCCATGATGGATACTTTCTCGGCAGGAG
CAAGGTGAGATGACAGGAGATCCTGCCCCGGCACTTCGCCCAATAGCAGCCAGTCCCTTCCCGCTTCAGT
GACAACGTCGAGCACAGCTGCGCAAGGAACGCCCGTCGTGGCCAGCCACGATAGCCGCGCTGCCTCGTCT
TGGAGTTCATTCAGGGCACCGGACAGGTCGGTCTTGACAAAAAGAACCGGGCGCCCCTGCGCTGACAGCC
GGAACACGGCGGCATCAGAGCAGCCGATTGTCTGTTGTGCCCAGTCATAGCCGAATAGCCTCTCCACCCA
AGCGGCCGGAGAACCTGCGTGCAATCCATCTTGTTCAATCATGCCTCGATCGAGTTGAGAGTGAATATGA
GACTCTAATTGGATACCGAGGGGAATTTATGGAACGTCAGTGGAGCATTTTTGACAAGAAATATTTGCTA
GCTGATAGTGACCTTAGGCGACTTTTGAACGCGCAATAATGGTTTCTGACGTATGTGCTTAGCTCATTAA
ACTCCAGAAACCCGCGGCTCAGTGGCTCCTTCAACGTTGCGGTTCTGTCAGTTCCAAACGTAAAACGGCT
TGTCCCGCGTCATCGGCGGGGGTCATACCGTGACTCCCTTAATTCTCATGTATCTCCGTCAGGAGTCTCA
ATGGTAACTTTACTCTTTATTTAACCATACATTTTTTTTTATTTTTTTCACTTTGTTCTTCATCCACTAT
TGTTCTTTGTTCATCTTGAACAAAAGCTCCCTCCTTCTTTGTTCTTCATCCACCATTGTTCTTCATCAAT
CATTTCGCTGTCAGGAGACTAGAGCCAAGCTGATCTCCTTTGCCCCGGAGATCACCATGGACGACTTTCT
CTATCTCTACGATCTAGGAAGAAAGTTCGACGGAGAAGGTGACGATACCATGTTCACCACCGATAATGAG
AAGATTAGCCTCTTCAATTTCAGAAAGAATGCTGACCCACAGATGGTTAGAGAGGCCTACGCGGCAGGTC
TGATCAAGACGATCTACCCGAGTAATAATCTCCAGGAGATCAAATACCTTCCCAAGAAGGTTAAAGATGC
AGTCAAAAGATTCAGGACTAACTGCATCAAGAACACAGAGAAAGATATATTTCTCAAGATCAGAAGTACT
ATTCCAGTATGGACGATTCAAGGCTTGCTTCATAAACCAAGGCAAGTAATAGAGATTGGAGTCTCTAAGA
AAGTAGTTCCTACTGAATCAAAGGCCATGGAGTCAAAAATTCAGATCGAGGATCTAACAGAACTCGCCGT
GAAGACTGGCGAACAGTTCATACAGAGTCTTTTACGACTCAATGACAAGAAGAAAATCTTCGTCAACATG
GTGGAGCACGACACTCTCGTCTACTCCAAGAATATCAAAGATACAGTCTCAGAAGACCAAAGGGCTATTG
AGACTTTTCAACAAAGGGTAATATCGGGAAACCTCCTCGGATTCCATTGCCCAGCTATCTGTCACTTCAT
CAAAAGGACAGTAGAAAAGGAAGGTGGCACCTACAAATGCCATCATTGCGATAAAGGAAAGGCTATCGTT
CAAGATGCCCCTGCCGACAGTGGTCCCAAAGATGGACCCCCACCCACGAGGAGCATCGTGGAAAAAGAAG
ACGTTCCAACCACGTCTTCAAAGCAAGTGGATTGATGTGATATCTCCACTGACGTAAGGGATGACGCACA
ATCCCACTATCCTTCGCAAGACCCTTCCTCTATATAAGGAAGTTCATTTCATTTGGAGAGGACTCCGGTA
TTTTTACAACAATTACCACAACAAAACAAACAACAAACAACATTACAATTTACTATTCTAGTCGAAATGA
GAATTAACATCTCCCTTTCATCATTATTTGAACGTCTGTCAAAGTTATCCAGCAGATCCATTGCAATCAC
CTGTGGTGTCGTCTTGGCCTCCGCAATCGCTTTTCCGATAATCCGTAGGGACTATCAGACTTTTTTGGAA
GTCGGGCCGAGTTACGCTCCGCAGAATTTCAGAGGTTACATCATAGTATGCGTGCTTTCACTCTTTAGGC
AGGAACAAAAAGGGTTGGCTATCTATGATCGACTGCCCGAAAAGCGAAGGTGGTTGGCAGATCTCCCATT
CCGAGAAGGTACGCGTCCTTCTATCACAAGTCATATCATCCAAAGACAGAGGACTCAGCTGGTAGACCAA
GAATTTGCAACCCGAGAACTCATTGATAAAGTTATACCCAGAGTTCAGGCTCGACACACCGATAAGACGT
TTCTGTCAACCTCAAAGTTCGAATTTCATGCCAAAGCAATTTTTTTGCTGCCCAGTATTCCCATCAATGA
TCCCTTGAATATACCTTCACATGATACTGTCAGACGAACAAAAAGGGAGATCGCTCACATGCACGATTAC
CACGACTGCACCCTGCACTTGGCTCTCGCAGCCCAGGACGGTAAAGAAGTACTTAAAAAAGGGTGGGGCC
AGAGACATCCCCTCGCTGGCCCCGGCGTGCCGGGACCTCCAACCGAATGGACGTTTTTATATGCACCGCG
TAACGAGGAGGAAGCCAGAGTGGTCGAGATGATAGTGGAGGCCAGTATTGGTTACATGACAAATGACCCC
GCTGGTAAAATTGTAGAGAACGCTAAGTGAGCTTGGAATGGATCTTCGATCCCGATCGTTCAAACATTTG
GCAATAAAGTTTCTTAAGATTGAATCCTGTTGCCGGTCTTGCGACGATTATCATATAATTTCTGTTGAAT
TACGTTAAGCATGTAATAATTAACATGTAATGCATGACGTTATTTATGAGATGGGTTTTTATGATTAGAG
TCCCGCAATTATACATTTAATACGCGATAGAAAACAAAATATAGCGCGCAAACTAGGATAAATTATCGCG
CGCGGTGTCATCTATGTTACTAGATCGGGAATTGCCAAGCTAATTCTTGAAGACGAAAGGGCCTCGTGAT
ACGCCTATTTTTATAGGTTAATGTCATGATAATAATGGTTTCTTAGACGTCAGGTGGCACTTTTCGGGGA
AATGTGCGCGGAACCCCTATTTGTTTATTTTTCTAAATACATTCAAATATGTATCCGCTCATGAGACAAT
AACCCTGATAAATGCTTCAATAATGGGACCGACTCGCGCTGTCAGGAGACTAGAGCCAAGCTGATCTCCT
TTGCCCCGGAGATCACCATGGACGACTTTCTCTATCTCTACGATCTAGGAAGAAAGTTCGACGGAGAAGG
TGACGATACCATGTTCACCACCGATAATGAGAAGATTAGCCTCTTCAATTTCAGAAAGAATGCTGACCCA
CAGATGGTTAGAGAGGCCTACGCGGCAGGTCTGATCAAGACGATCTACCCGAGTAATAATCTCCAGGAGA
TCAAATACCTTCCCAAGAAGGTTAAAGATGCAGTCAAAAGATTCAGGACTAACTGCATCAAGAACACAGA
GAAAGATATATTTCTCAAGATCAGAAGTACTATTCCAGTATGGACGATTCAAGGCTTGCTTCATAAACCA
AGGCAAGTAATAGAGATTGGAGTCTCTAAGAAAGTAGTTCCTACTGAATCAAAGGCCATGGAGTCAAAAA
TTCAGATCGAGGATCTAACAGAACTCGCCGTGAAGACTGGCGAACAGTTCATACAGAGTCTTTTACGACT
CAATGACAAGAAGAAAATCTTCGTCAACATGGTGGAGCACGACACTCTCGTCTACTCCAAGAATATCAAA
GATACAGTCTCAGAAGACCAAAGGGCTATTGAGACTTTTCAACAAAGGGTAATATCGGGAAACCTCCTCG
GATTCCATTGCCCAGCTATCTGTCACTTCATCAAAAGGACAGTAGAAAAGGAAGGTGGCACCTACAAATG
CCATCATTGCGATAAAGGAAAGGCTATCGTTCAAGATGCCCCTGCCGACAGTGGTCCCAAAGATGGACCC
CCACCCACGAGGAGCATCGTGGAAAAAGAAGACGTTCCAACCACGTCTTCAAAGCAAGTGGATTGATGTG
ATATCTCCACTGACGTAAGGGATGACGCACAATCCCACTATCCTTCGCAAGACCCTTCCTCTATATAAGG
AAGTTCATTTCATTTGGAGAGGACTCCGGTATTTTTACAACAATTACCACAACAAAACAAACAACAAACA
ACATTACAATTTACTATTCTAGTCGAAATGGCCCCAATAAGTTCCACGTGGTCTAGGCTCATAAGGTTTG
TGGCTGTGGAAACCTCCTTAGTTCACATCGGCGAGCCTATTGATGCAACAATGGACGTGGGCTTAGCACG
TAGGGAAGGGAAGACAATACAAGCCTATGAGATCATCGGCAGTGGCTCTGCTTTAGATCTGTCTGCCCAA
GTGTCAAAGAACGTACTTACGGTCCGTGAGCTCTTAATGCCCTTGAGCCGTGAGGAGATTAAAACGGTAA
GATGCCTTGGCCTTAATTATCCCGTCCACGCCACAGAAGCCAACGTGGCCGTGCCGAAATTCCCGAACCT
TTTTTACAAACCCGTAACCTCCCTCATCGGACCAGGTGGGTTGATAACCATCCCTTCAGTTGTCCAACCA
CCTAAAGAGCACCAGAGCGATTACGAAGCCGAGTTGGTTATCGTCATCGGTAAAGCCGCCAAAAATGTCA
GTGAAGATGAAGCTCTGGACTACGTGTTGGGCTACACCGCAGCCAATGACATCTCATTTAGGAAACATCA
GTTGGCCGTTTCTCAATGGTCATTCTCCAAGGGTTTTGATGGCACGAATCCCCTGGGACCGTGCCTGGTT
TCTGCTTCCTCTATTCCAGATCCACAGGATATTCCGATCCAATGTAAACTCAACGGTGGGGTGGTGCAAA
ATGGAAACACTCGTGATCAGATTTTTAATGTCAAGAAAACAATCTCTTTTTTAAGCCAAGGGACTACGTT
GGAGCCTGGTTCCATAATCCTGACGGGGACGCCCGACGGAGTGGGCTTCGTAAGAAACCCACCGCTTTAT
TTGAAGGACGGTGATGAAGTAATGACTTGGATCGGATCAGGTATAGGAACCTTAGCCAACACTGTCCGAG
AGGAGCAGACTTGTTTCGCTTCAGGAGGGCACGAGTAAGCTTGGAATGGATCTTCGATCCCGATCGTTCA
AACATTTGGCAATAAAGTTTCTTAAGATTGAATCCTGTTGCCGGTCTTGCGACGATTATCATATAATTTC
TGTTGAATTACGTTAAGCATGTAATAATTAACATGTAATGCATGACGTTATTTATGAGATGGGTTTTTAT
GATTAGAGTCCCGCAATTATACATTTAATACGCGATAGAAAACAAAATATAGCGCGCAAACTAGGATAAA
TTATCGCGCGCGGTGTCATCTATGTTACTAGATCGGGAATTGCCAAGCTAATTCTTGAAGACGAAAGGGC
CTCGTGATACGCCTATTTTTATAGGTTAATGTCATGATAATAATGGTTTCTTAGACGTCAGGTGGCACTT
TTCGGGGAAATGTGCGCGGAACCCCTATTTGTTTATTTTTCTAAATACATTCAAATATGTATCCGCTCAT
GAGACAATAACCCTGATAAATGCTTCAATAATGGGACCGACTCGCGCTGTCAGGAGTGGCTATTGTTGTT
ATCATCAAAATCTATATTGATACTATTATACTCGATATGTTATAGACTTTATTAAAAAAAACTTTGTTTG
TTTGCAGAAAGTGGATTTTTAATCAAATTTAATTGTGATGATTACAATGTCAATTGGTTATGCAAGATAT
TAATTAATATGTTTAAGATTTTTCACTTTTAATAAGTAAAATAAAATACGTCAAAAAAATTTCCTAAAGA
TAATGCCAAAAAGGTTAAATTATAGAAATTAAACTAAAATATATTAAAAGTTGACTTAAAAATGCAATGT
TGACCACCGACCTAGGGGAAAACAAATTTACCGTATCTGGGATAGAATCTCTTCTGTATCATCTCAGATA
AAGATTACTACATAAACACACTTTACAGTTTTACGACGCCCAAAATTCAATTCCCGGAGATTAAAAACCC
TAAAACAAACACTGGCGATTCGATTTTCCCTCCCAATTCAAATCATCTCTTAATCTTCTTCTTCTCACTA
TCCTCTCAAATTCGCCGCCGATCTTCCATCAATTTTGATTTCTCGCACCGAAATTTCGACTTTTCATCTC
CTATCGACGAAACCCTAATTTTTCACACTCCAGAAATCGAACTTTGACGACGATGTTAATGGCTAAACCC
CGCTGTCAGGAGTCTCAATGGTAACTTTACTCTTTATTTAACCATACATTTTTTTTTATTTTTTTCACTT
TGTTCTTCATCCACTATTGTTCTTTGTTCATCTTGAACAAAAGCTCCCTCCTTCTTTGTTCTTCATCCAC
CATTGTTCTTCATCAATCATTTCGCTGTCATGAGACCGGATCCTGACAGGATATATTGGCGGGTAAACCT
AAGAGAAAAGAGCGTTTATTAGAATAATCGGATATTTAAAAGGGCGTGAAAAGGTTTATCCGTTCGTCCA
TTTGTATGTGCATGCCAACCACAGGGTTCCCCTCGGGATCAAAGTACTTTGATCCAACCCCTCCGCTGCT
ATAGTGCAGTCGGCTTCTGACGTTCAGTGCAGCCGTCATCTGAAAACGACATGTCGCACAAGTCCTAAGT
TACGCGACAGGCTGCCGCCCTGCCCTTTTCCTGGCGTTTTCTTGTCGCGTGTTTTAGTCGCATAAAGTAG
AATACTTGCGACTAGAACCGGAGACATTACGCCATGAACAAGAGCGCCGCCGCTGGCCTGCTGGGCTATG
CCCGCGTCAGCACCGACGACCAGGACTTGACCAACCAACGGGCCGAACTGCACGCGGCCGGCTGCACCAA
GCTGTTTTCCGAGAAGATCACCGGCACCAGGCGCGACCGCCCGGAGCTGGCCAGGATGCTTGACCACCTA
CGCCCTGGCGACGTTGTGACAGTGACCAGGCTAGACCGCCTGGCCCGCAGCACCCGCGACCTACTGGACA
TTGCCGAGCGCATCCAGGAGGCCGGCGCGGGCCTGCGTAGCCTGGCAGAGCCGTGGGCCGACACCACCAC
GCCGGCCGGCCGCATGGTGTTGACCGTGTTCGCCGGCATTGCCGAGTTCGAGCGTTCCCTAATCATCGAC
CGCACCCGGAGCGGGCGCGAGGCCGCCAAGGCCCGAGGCGTGAAGTTTGGCCCCCGCCCTACCCTCACCC
CGGCACAGATCGCGCACGCCCGCGAGCTGATCGACCAGGAAGGCCGCACCGTGAAAGAGGCGGCTGCACT
GCTTGGCGTGCATCGCTCGACCCTGTACCGCGCACTTGAGCGCAGCGAGGAAGTGACGCCCACCGAGGCC
AGGCGGCGCGGTGCCTTCCGTGAGGACGCATTGACCGAGGCCGACGCCCTGGCGGCCGCCGAGAATGAAC
GCCAAGAGGAACAAGCATGAAACCGCACCAGGACGGCCAGGACGAACCGTTTTTCATTACCGAAGAGATC
GAGGCGGAGATGATCGCGGCCGGGTACGTGTTCGAGCCGCCCGCGCACCTCTCAACCGTGCGGCTGCATG
AAATCCTGGCCGGTTTGTCTGATGCCAAGCTGGCGGCCTGGCCGGCCAGCTTGGCCGCTGAAGAAACCGA
GCGCCGCCGTCTAAAAAGGTGATGTGTATTTGAGTAAAACAGCTTGCGTCATGCGGTCGCTGCGTATATG
ATGCGATGAGTAAATAAACAAATACGCAAGGGGAACGCATGAAGGTTATCGCTGTACTTAACCAGAAAGG
CGGGTCAGGCAAGACGACCATCGCAACCCATCTAGCCCGCGCCCTGCAACTCGCCGGGGCCGATGTTCTG
TTAGTCGATTCCGATCCCCAGGGCAGTGCCCGCGATTGGGCGGCCGTGCGGGAAGATCAACCGCTAACCG
TTGTCGGCATCGACCGCCCGACGATTGACCGCGACGTGAAGGCCATCGGCCGGCGCGACTTCGTAGTGAT
CGACGGAGCGCCCCAGGCGGCGGACTTGGCTGTGTCCGCGATCAAGGCAGCCGACTTCGTGCTGATTCCG
GTGCAGCCAAGCCCTTACGACATATGGGCCACCGCCGACCTGGTGGAGCTGGTTAAGCAGCGCATTGAGG
TCACGGATGGAAGGCTACAAGCGGCCTTTGTCGTGTCGCGGGCGATCAAAGGCACGCGCATCGGCGGTGA
GGTTGCCGAGGCGCTGGCCGGGTACGAGCTGCCCATTCTTGAGTCCCGTATCACGCAGCGCGTGAGCTAC
CCAGGCACTGCCGCCGCCGGCACAACCGTTCTTGAATCAGAACCCGAGGGCGACGCTGCCCGCGAGGTCC
AGGCGCTGGCCGCTGAAATTAAATCAAAACTCATTTGAGTTAATGAGGTAAAGAGAAAATGAGCAAAAGC
ACAAACACGCTAAGTGCCGGCCGTCCGAGCGCACGCAGCAGCAAGGCTGCAACGTTGGCCAGCCTGGCAG
ACACGCCAGCCATGAAGCGGGTCAACTTTCAGTTGCCGGCGGAGGATCACACCAAGCTGAAGATGTACGC
GGTACGCCAAGGCAAGACCATTACCGAGCTGCTATCTGAATACATCGCGCAGCTACCAGAGTAAATGAGC
AAATGAATAAATGAGTAGATGAATTTTAGCGGCTAAAGGAGGCGGCATGGAAAATCAAGAACAACCAGGC
ACCGACGCCGTGGAATGCCCCATGTGTGGAGGAACGGGCGGTTGGCCAGGCGTAAGCGGCTGGGTTGCCT
GCCGGCCCTGCAATGGCACTGGAACCCCCAAGCCCGAGGAATCGGCGTGAGCGGTCGCAAACCATCCGGC
CCGGTACAAATCGGCGCGGCGCTGGGTGATGACCTGGTGGAGAAGTTGAAGGCCGCGCAGGCCGCCCAGC
GGCAACGCATCGAGGCAGAAGCACGCCCCGGTGAATCGTGGCAAGCGGCCGCTGATCGAATCCGCAAAGA
ATCCCGGCAACCGCCGGCAGCCGGTGCGCCGTCGATTAGGAAGCCGCCCAAGGGCGACGAGCAACCAGAT
TTTTTCGTTCCGATGCTCTATGACGTGGGCACCCGCGATAGTCGCAGCATCATGGACGTGGCCGTTTTCC
GTCTGTCGAAGCGTGACCGACGAGCTGGCGAGGTGATCCGCTACGAGCTTCCAGACGGGCACGTAGAGGT
TTCCGCAGGGCCGGCCGGCATGGCCAGTGTGTGGGATTACGACCTGGTACTGATGGCGGTTTCCCATCTA
ACCGAATCCATGAACCGATACCGGGAAGGGAAGGGAGACAAGCCCGGCCGCGTGTTCCGTCCACACGTTG
CGGACGTACTCAAGTTCTGCCGGCGAGCCGATGGCGGAAAGCAGAAAGACGACCTGGTAGAAACCTGCAT
TCGGTTAAACACCACGCACGTTGCCATGCAGCGTACGAAGAAGGCCAAGAACGGCCGCCTGGTGACGGTA
TCCGAGGGTGAAGCCTTGATTAGCCGCTACAAGATCGTAAAGAGCGAAACCGGGCGGCCGGAGTACATCG
AGATCGAGCTAGCTGATTGGATGTACCGCGAGATCACAGAAGGCAAGAACCCGGACGTGCTGACGGTTCA
CCCCGATTACTTTTTGATCGATCCCGGCATCGGCCGTTTTCTCTACCGCCTGGCACGCCGCGCCGCAGGC
AAGGCAGAAGCCAGATGGTTGTTCAAGACGATCTACGAACGCAGTGGCAGCGCCGGAGAGTTCAAGAAGT
TCTGTTTCACCGTGCGCAAGCTGATCGGGTCAAATGACCTGCCGGAGTACGATTTGAAGGAGGAGGCGGG
GCAGGCTGGCCCGATCCTAGTCATGCGCTACCGCAACCTGATCGAGGGCGAAGCATCCGCCGGTTCCTAA
TGTACGGAGCAGATGCTAGGGCAAATTGCCCTAGCAGGGGAAAAAGGTCGAAAAGGACTCTTTCCTGTGG
ATAGCACGTACATTGGGAACCCAAAGCCGTACATTGGGAACCGGAACCCGTACATTGGGAACCCAAAGCC
GTACATTGGGAACCGGTCACACATGTAAGTGACTGATATAAAAGAGAAAAAAGGCGATTTTTCCGCCTAA
AACTCTTTAAAACTTATTAAAACTCTTAAAACCCGCCTGGCCTGTGCATAACTGTCTGGCCAGCGCACAG
CCGAAGAGCTGCAAAAAGCGCCTACCCTTCGGTCGCTGCGCTCCCTACGCCCCGCCGCTTCGCGTCGGCC
TATCGCGGCCGCTGGCCGCTCAAAAATGGCTGGCCTACGGCCAGGCAATCTACCAGGGCGCGGACAAGCC
GCGCCGTCGCCACTCGACCGCCGGCGCCCACATCAAGGCACCCTGCCTCGCGCGTTTCGGTGATGACGGT
GAAAACCTCTGACACATGCAGCTCCCGGTGACGGTCACAGCTTGTCTGTAAGCGGATGCCGGGAGCAGAC
AAGCCCGTCAGGGCGCGTCAGCGGGTGTTGGCGGGTGTCGGGGCGCAGCCATGACCCAGTCACGTAGCGA
TAGCGGAGTGTATACTGGCTTAACTATGCGGCATCAGAGCAGATTGTACTGAGAGTGCACCATATGCGGT
GTGAAATACCGCACAGATGCGTAAGGAGAAAATACCGCATCAGGCGCTCTTCCGCTTCCTCGCTCACTGA
CTCGCTGCGCTCGGTCGTTCGGCTGCGGCGAGCGGTATCAGCTCACTCAAAGGCGGTAATACGGTTATCC
ACAGAATCAGGGGATAACGCAGGAAAGAACATGTGAGCAAAAGGCCAGCAAAAGGCCAGGAACCGTAAAA
AGGCCGCGTTGCTGGCGTTTTTCCATAGGCTCCGCCCCCCTGACGAGCATCACAAAAATCGACGCTCAAG
TCAGAGGTGGCGAAACCCGACAGGACTATAAAGATACCAGGCGTTTCCCCCTGGAAGCTCCCTCGTGCGC
TCTCCTGTTCCGACCCTGCCGCTTACCGGATACCTGTCCGCCTTTCTCCCTTCGGGAAGCGTGGCGCTTT
CTCATAGCTCACGCTGTAGGTATCTCAGTTCGGTGTAGGTCGTTCGCTCCAAGCTGGGCTGTGTGCACGA
ACCCCCCGTTCAGCCCGACCGCTGCGCCTTATCCGGTAACTATCGTCTTGAGTCCAACCCGGTAAGACAC
GACTTATCGCCACTGGCAGCAGCCACTGGTAACAGGATTAGCAGAGCGAGGTATGTAGGCGGTGCTACAG
AGTTCTTGAAGTGGTGGCCTAACTACGGCTACACTAGAAGGACAGTATTTGGTATCTGCGCTCTGCTGAA
GCCAGTTACCTTCGGAAAAAGAGTTGGTAGCTCTTGATCCGGCAAACAAACCACCGCTGGTAGCGGTGGT
TTTTTTGTTTGCAAGCAGCAGATTACGCGCAGAAAAAAAGGATCTCAAGAAGATCCTTTGATCTTTTCTA
CGGGGTCTGACGCTCAGTGGAACGAAAACTCACGTTAAGGGATTTTGGTCATGCATTCTAGGTGATTATT
TGCCGACTACCTTGGTGATCTCGCCTTTCACGTAGTGGACAAATTCTTCCAACTGATCTGCGCGCGAGGC
CAAGCGATCTTCTTCTTGTCCAAGATAAGCCTGTCTAGCTTCAAGTATGACGGGCTGATACTGGGCCGGC
AGGCGCTCCATTGCCCAGTCGGCAGCGACATCCTTCGGCGCGATTTTGCCGGTTACTGCGCTGTACCAAA
TGCGGGACAACGTAAGCACTACATTTCGCTCATCACCAGCCCAGTCGGGCGGCGAGTTCCATAGCGTTAA
GGTTTCATTTAGCGCCTCAAATAGATCCTGTTCAGGAACCGGATCAAAGAGTTCCTCCGCCGCTGGACCT
ACCAAGGCAACGCTATGTTCTCTTGCTTTTGTCAGCAAGATAGCCAGATCAATGTCGATCGTGGCTGGCT
CGAAGATACCTGCAAGAATGTCATTGCGCTGCCATTCTCCAAATTGCAGTTCGCGCTTAGCTGGATAACG
CCACGGAATGATGTCGTCGTGCACAACAATGGTGACTTCTACAGCGCGGAGAATCTCGCTCTCTCCAGGG
GAAGCCGAAGTTTCCAAAAGGTCGTTGATCAAAGCTCGCCGCGTTGTTTCATCAAGCCTTACGGTCACCG
TAACCAGCAAATCAATATCACTGTGTGGCTTCAGGCCGCCATCCACTGCGGAGCCGTACAAATGTACGGC
CAGCAACGTCGGTTCGAGATGGCGCTCGATGACGCCAACTACCTCTGATAGTTGAGTCGATACTTCGGCG
ATCACCGCTTCCCTCATAATGTTTAACTTTGTTTTAGGGCGACTGCCCTGCTGCGTAACATCGTTGCTGC
TCCATAACATCAAACATCGACCCACGGCGTAACGCGCTTGCTGCTTGGATGCCCGAGGCATAGACTGTAC
CCCAAAAAAACAGTCATAACAAGCCATGAAAACCGCCACTGCGCCGTTACCACCGCTGCGTTCGGTCAAG
GTTCTGGACCAGTTGCGTGAGCGCATACGCTACTTGCATTACAGCTTACGAACCGAACAGGCTTATGTCC
ACTGGGTTCGTGCCTTCATCCGTTTCCACGGTGTGCGTCACCCGGCAACCTTGGGTAGCAGCGAAGTCGA
GGCATTTCTGTCCTGGCTGGAACAGAACTTATTATTTCCTTCCTCTTTTCTACAGTATTTAAAGATACCC
CAAGAAGCTAATTATAACAAGACGAACTCCAATTCACTGTTCCTTGCATTCTAAAACCTTAAATACCAGA
AAACAGCTTTTTCAAAGTTGTTTTCAAAGTTGGCGTATAACATAGTATCGACGGAGCCGATTTTGAAACC
GCGGTGATCACAGGCAGCAACGCTCTGTCATCGTTACAATCAACATGCTACCCTCCGCGAGATCATCCGT
GTTTCAAACCCGGCAGCTTAGTTGCCGTTCTTCCGAATAGCATCGGTAACATGAGCAAAGTCTGCCGCCT
TACAACGGCTCTCCCGCTGACGCCGTCCCGGACTGATGGGCTGCCTGTATCGAGTGGTGATTTTGTGCCG
AGCTGCCGGTCGGGGAGCTGTTGGCTGGCTGGTGGCAGGATATATTGTGGTGTAAACATAACGGATCCGG
TCTCA
Features (pLannotate 1.2.2; 25 found; start..end, strand, type, name):
    846..1098    -  terminator     NOS terminator: nopaline synthase terminator and poly(A) signal
   1141..1932    -  CDS            neo: KKA2_KLEPN - Also known as kan, nptII. Experimental evidence at protein level: Swiss-Prot protein existence level 1. Resistance to kanamycin, neomycin, paromomycin, ribostamycin, butirosin and gentamicin B. From Klebsiella pneumoniae.
   1966..2145    -  promoter       NOS promoter: nopaline synthase promoter
   3009..3353    +  promoter       CaMV 35S promoter: strong constitutive promoter from cauliflower mosaic virus
   3306..3352    +  promoter       minimal CaMV 35S promoter: minimal 35S promoter from cauliflower mosaic virus
   3385..3410    +  misc_feature   TMV Ω (fragment): translational enhancer from the tobacco mosaic virus 5'-leader sequence (Gallie et al., 1988)
   4254..4506    +  terminator     NOS terminator: nopaline synthase terminator and poly(A) signal
   4627..4714    +  promoter       AmpR promoter (fragment): bla
   5350..5694    +  promoter       CaMV 35S promoter: strong constitutive promoter from cauliflower mosaic virus
   5647..5693    +  promoter       minimal CaMV 35S promoter: minimal 35S promoter from cauliflower mosaic virus
   5726..5751    +  misc_feature   TMV Ω (fragment): translational enhancer from the tobacco mosaic virus 5'-leader sequence (Gallie et al., 1988)
   6712..6964    +  terminator     NOS terminator: nopaline synthase terminator and poly(A) signal
   7085..7172    +  promoter       AmpR promoter (fragment): bla
   8024..8048    +  misc_feature   RB T-DNA repeat: right border repeat from nopaline C58 T-DNA
   8388..8789    +  CDS            Y4CG_SINFN (fragment): Protein inferred from homology: Swiss-Prot protein existence level 3. From Sinorhizobium fredii (strain NBRC 101917 / NGR234).
   9349..9978    +  CDS            pVS1 StaA: stability protein from the Pseudomonas plasmid pVS1 (Heeb et al., 2000)
  10407..11480   +  CDS            pVS1 RepA: replication protein from the Pseudomonas plasmid pVS1 (Heeb et al., 2000)
  11546..11740   +  rep_origin     pVS1 oriV: origin of replication for the Pseudomonas plasmid pVS1 (Heeb et al., 2000)
  11943..11982   +  CDS            rop (fragment): Rop protein, which maintains plasmids at low copy number; rop
  12084..12224   +  misc_feature   bom: basis of mobility region from pBR322
  12410..12998   -  rep_origin     ori: high-copy-number ColE1/pMB1/pBR322/pUC origin of replication
  13089..13877   -  CDS            aadA: S3AD_ECOLX - Experimental evidence at protein level: Swiss-Prot protein existence level 1. Mediates bacterial resistance to the antibiotics streptomycin and spectinomycin. From Escherichia coli.
  13884..13940   -  CDS            GmR (fragment): gentamycin acetyltransferase; aacC1; confers resistance to gentamycin
  14116..14139   -  promoter       Pc promoter (fragment): intI1 (promoter lies within the coding sequence); class 1 integron promoter
  14663..14687   +  misc_feature   LB T-DNA repeat: left border repeat from nopaline C58 T-DNA
