[The description below was written by a language model from this plasmid's Addgene catalogue record and pLannotate feature annotations shown in this document.]
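Description:
GB4665 is a GoldenBraid multigene module built in pDGB3_omega1, a self-made plant binary vector derived from pCambia1302 and catalogued as a synthetic biology vector. The backbone carries the ColE1/pMB1-type high-copy origin with the pBR322 bom region for propagation in E. coli, and the pVS1 oriV with RepA and StaA for replication and stable maintenance in Agrobacterium. Bacterial selection is by spectinomycin through aadA. Left and right T-DNA border repeats of the nopaline type frame the payload, so the assembled cassette is intended for Agrobacterium-mediated transfer into plant cells.

The insert, MAR10-SF-nptII-LUZ-CPH-MAR10-SF, is a synthetic assembly domesticated by removal of internal BsaI and BsmBI sites and inserted through BsmBI sites that were destroyed on cloning. Next to the left border, an nptII (neo) coding sequence lies in reverse orientation between the NOS promoter and NOS terminator, providing kanamycin-class selection in plants. Two forward transcriptional units follow, each with a CaMV 35S promoter, a TMV Ω translational enhancer fragment and a NOS terminator. The feature table does not annotate their coding regions, but by position and insert name they should correspond to the Neonothopanus nambi luciferase (LUZ) and caffeylpyruvate hydrolase (CPH) genes of the fungal bioluminescence pathway. The MAR10 insulators described as flanking the construction, and the "SF" elements, are likewise unannotated; insulators of this kind are meant to buffer the transgenes from neighbouring chromatin. The short AmpR promoter fragments after each unit appear to be annotation hits within the intervening sequences rather than functional elements.

As an omega-level module, it can be combined with further GoldenBraid parts, and the associated work concerns a quantitative autonomous bioluminescence reporter system for plant synthetic biology.
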