Addgene plasmid #215270: GB4665
Purpose: Module for the expression of nptII and the N. nambi LUZ and CPH genes flanked by insulators on the sides of the construction.
Depositing lab: Diego Orzaez. Depositing organization: Instituto de Biologia Molecular y Celular de Plantas. Publication: A quantitative autonomous bioluminescence reporter system with a wide dynamic range for Plant Synthetic Biology. Calvache C, Vazquez-Vilar M, Moreno-Gimenez E, Orzaez D. Plant Biotechnol J. 2024 Jan;22(1):37-47. doi: 10.1111/pbi.14146. Epub 2023 Oct 26. PubMed 37882352.
Backbone
  Vector backbone: pDGB3_omega1
  Backbone manufacturer: self-made; derived from pCambia1302 generated at the Cambia Institute
  Vector type: Synthetic Biology
Growth in bacteria
  Bacterial resistance: Spectinomycin, 50 μg/mL
  Growth temperature: 37°C
  Growth strain: DH5alpha
  Copy number: High Copy
Gene/Insert
  Gene/Insert name: MAR10-SF-nptII-LUZ-CPH-MAR10-SF
  Species: Synthetic
  Mutation: BsaI and BsmBI sites removed
  Cloning method: Restriction Enzyme; 5′ cloning site BsmBI (destroyed during cloning); 3′ cloning site BsmBI (destroyed during cloning)
Terms and licenses: Academic/Nonprofit Terms; Industry Terms: Not Available to Industry
How to cite: GB4665 was a gift from Diego Orzaez (Addgene plasmid # 215270 ; http://n2t.net/addgene:215270 ; RRID:Addgene_215270)
